Addgene plasmid #228924: sg_Snrpa_i4-ipUSEPR-TR657
Purpose: Knockdown of Snrpa in mammalian cells
Depositing lab: Sika Zheng. Depositing organization: University of California, Riverside. Publication: Epistatic interactions between NMD and TRP53 control progenitor cell maintenance and brain size. Lin L, Zhao J, Kubota N, Li Z, Lam YL, Nguyen LP, Yang L, Pokharel SP, Blue SM, Yee BA, Chen R, Yeo GW, Chen CW, Chen L, Zheng S. Neuron. 2024 Jul 3;112(13):2157-2176.e12. doi: 10.1016/j.neuron.2024.04.006. Epub 2024 May 1. PubMed 38697111.
Backbone
  Vector backbone: sgTR657_ipUSEPR
  Vector type: Lentiviral
Growth in bacteria
  Bacterial resistance: Ampicillin, 100 μg/mL
  Growth temperature: 37°C
  Growth strain: NEB Stable
  Copy number: Unknown
Gene/Insert
  Gene/Insert name: sg_Snrpa_i4
  gRNA/shRNA sequence: GTCCGCGAGCTAATCACGGC
  Species: M. musculus (mouse)
  Entrez Gene: Snrpa (a.k.a. C430021M15Rik, Rnu1a-1, Rnu1a1, U1-A, U1A)
Terms and licenses: Academic/Nonprofit Terms; Industry Terms: Not Available to Industry
How to cite: sg_Snrpa_i4-ipUSEPR-TR657 was a gift from Sika Zheng (Addgene plasmid # 228924 ; http://n2t.net/addgene:228924 ; RRID:Addgene_228924)
