[The description below was written by a language model from this plasmid's Addgene catalogue record and pLannotate feature annotations shown in this document.]
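Description:
sg_Snrpa_i4-ipUSEPR-TR657 is a lentiviral single-guide RNA expression plasmid built on the sgTR657_ipUSEPR backbone and carrying a guide directed against mouse Snrpa, the gene encoding the U1 snRNP component U1A. The recorded purpose is knockdown of Snrpa in mammalian cells. The plasmid encodes no Cas9 or other Cas effector, so that protein must be supplied separately, and the record does not say which form of effector is intended. In bacteria the plasmid is maintained through a high-copy ColE1/pUC-type origin and selected with ampicillin via a β-lactamase gene under its own promoter. The 7.8 kb full sequence was annotated automatically, so some features appear as fragments.

The transfer cassette has a CMV enhancer/promoter fused to a truncated HIV-1 5' LTR, which drives transcription of the viral genome in packaging cells. This is followed by the Ψ packaging signal with adjoining gag sequence, the Rev response element for nuclear export of the unspliced RNA, and the cPPT/CTS element that aids nuclear import. Downstream, a human U6 RNA polymerase III promoter expresses the Snrpa-targeting spacer joined to a Streptococcus pyogenes-type tracrRNA-derived scaffold. A separate EF-1α core promoter drives puromycin N-acetyltransferase followed by the far-red fluorescent protein TagRFP657. The two reading frames are close together, which suggests co-expression from one transcript, although no linker element is annotated. A WPRE enhances transcript expression ahead of the 3' LTR region, which the annotation labels as a second truncated LTR preceded by nef-derived sequence. Transduced cells can therefore be selected with puromycin or tracked and sorted by far-red fluorescence, for example in loss-of-function experiments in mouse cells.
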