Features (pLannotate 1.2.2; 21 found; start..end, strand, type, name):
     30..82      -  misc_feature   bom (fragment): basis of mobility region from pBR322
    237..616     +  enhancer       CMV enhancer: human cytomegalovirus immediate early enhancer
    617..816     +  promoter       CMV promoter: human cytomegalovirus (CMV) immediate early promoter
    834..1014    +  LTR            5' LTR (truncated): truncated 5' long terminal repeat (LTR) from HIV-1
   1061..1186    +  misc_feature   HIV-1 Ψ: packaging signal of human immunodeficiency virus type 1
   1170..1508    +  CDS            HIV-1 gag (fragment): gag protein from human immunodeficiency virus 1; gag
   1683..1916    +  misc_feature   RRE: The Rev response element (RRE) of HIV-1 allows for Rev-dependent mRNA export from the nucleus to the cytoplasm.
   2293..2393    +  CDS            Rev (fragment): human immunodeficiency virus 1 (HIV-1) Rev protein; rev; enhances nuclear export of unspliced and incompletely spliced viral mRNAs
   2443..2560    +  misc_feature   cPPT/CTS: central polypurine tract and central termination sequence of HIV-1
   2653..2893    +  promoter       U6 promoter: RNA polymerase III promoter for human U6 snRNA
   2940..3007    +  misc_RNA       tracrRNA (fragment): trans-activating CRISPR RNA for the Streptococcus pyogenes CRISPR/Cas9 system
   3069..3280    +  promoter       EF-1α core promoter: core promoter for human elongation factor EF-1α
   3331..3927    +  CDS            PuroR (fragment): puromycin N-acetyltransferase; pac from Streptomyces; confers resistance to puromycin
   4006..4707    +  CDS            TagRFP657: far-red monomeric fluorescent protein with an emission peak at 657 nm (Morozova et al., 2010) derived from mKate
   4730..5318    +  misc_feature   WPRE: woodchuck hepatitis virus posttranscriptional regulatory element
   5319..5338    +  misc_feature   MCS (fragment): pBluescript multiple cloning site
   5340..5840    +  CDS            nef (fragment): NEF_HV1LA - Experimental evidence at protein level: Swiss-Prot protein existence level 1. Extracellular Nef protein targets CD4(+) T-lymphocytes for apoptosis by interacting with CXCR4 surface receptors. From Human immunodeficiency virus type 1 group M subtype B (isolate Lai) (HIV-1).
   5847..6027    +  LTR            5' LTR (truncated): truncated 5' long terminal repeat (LTR) from HIV-1
   6089..6677    -  rep_origin     ori: high-copy-number ColE1/pMB1/pBR322/pUC origin of replication
   6848..7708    -  CDS            AmpR: β-lactamase; bla; confers resistance to ampicillin, carbenicillin, and related antibiotics
   7709..7813    -  promoter       AmpR promoter: bla
>Addgene plasmid #228924 | sg_Snrpa_i4-ipUSEPR-TR657 | addgene full sequence | sequence record 457226 | Addgene NGS Result
TCGACGGATCGGGAGATCTCCCGATCCCCTATGGTGCACTCTCAGTACAATCTGCTCTGATGCCGCATAG
TTAAGCCAGTATCTGCTCCCTGCTTGTGTGTTGGAGGTCGCTGAGTAGTGCGCGAGCAAAATTTAAGCTA
CAACAAGGCAAGGCTTGACCGACAATTGCATGAAGAATCTGCTTAGGGTTAGGCGTTTTGCGCTGCTTCG
CGATGTACGGGCCAGATATACGCGTTGACATTGATTATTGACTAGTTATTAATAGTAATCAATTACGGGG
TCATTAGTTCATAGCCCATATATGGAGTTCCGCGTTACATAACTTACGGTAAATGGCCCGCCTGGCTGAC
CGCCCAACGACCCCCGCCCATTGACGTCAATAATGACGTATGTTCCCATAGTAACGCCAATAGGGACTTT
CCATTGACGTCAATGGGTGGAGTATTTACGGTAAACTGCCCACTTGGCAGTACATCAAGTGTATCATATG
CCAAGTACGCCCCCTATTGACGTCAATGACGGTAAATGGCCCGCCTGGCATTATGCCCAGTACATGACCT
TATGGGACTTTCCTACTTGGCAGTACATCTACGTATTAGTCATCGCTATTACCATGGTGATGCGGTTTTG
GCAGTACATCAATGGGCGTGGATAGCGGTTTGACTCACGGGGATTTCCAAGTCTCCACCCCATTGACGTC
AATGGGAGTTTGTTTTGGCACCAAAATCAACGGGACTTTCCAAAATGTCGTAACAACTCCGCCCCATTGA
CGCAAATGGGCGGTAGGCGTGTACGGTGGGAGGTCTATATAAGCAGCGCGTTTTGCCTGTACTGGGTCTC
TCTGGTTAGACCAGATCTGAGCCTGGGAGCTCTCTGGCTAACTAGGGAACCCACTGCTTAAGCCTCAATA
AAGCTTGCCTTGAGTGCTTCAAGTAGTGTGTGCCCGTCTGTTGTGTGACTCTGGTAACTAGAGATCCCTC
AGACCCTTTTAGTCAGTGTGGAAAATCTCTAGCAGTGGCGCCCGAACAGGGACTTGAAAGCGAAAGGGAA
ACCAGAGGAGCTCTCTCGACGCAGGACTCGGCTTGCTGAAGCGCGCACGGCAAGAGGCGAGGGGCGGCGA
CTGGTGAGTACGCCAAAAATTTTGACTAGCGGAGGCTAGAAGGAGAGAGATGGGTGCGAGAGCGTCAGTA
TTAAGCGGGGGAGAATTAGATCGCGATGGGAAAAAATTCGGTTAAGGCCAGGGGGAAAGAAAAAATATAA
ATTAAAACATATAGTATGGGCAAGCAGGGAGCTAGAACGATTCGCAGTTAATCCTGGCCTGTTAGAAACA
TCAGAAGGCTGTAGACAAATACTGGGACAGCTACAACCATCCCTTCAGACAGGATCAGAAGAACTTAGAT
CATTATATAATACAGTAGCAACCCTCTATTGTGTGCATCAAAGGATAGAGATAAAAGACACCAAGGAAGC
TTTAGACAAGATAGAGGAAGAGCAAAACAAAAGTAAGACCACCGCACAGCAAGCGGCCGGCCGCTGATCT
TCAGACCTGGAGGAGGAGATATGAGGGACAATTGGAGAAGTGAATTATATAAATATAAAGTAGTAAAAAT
TGAACCATTAGGAGTAGCACCCACCAAGGCAAAGAGAAGAGTGGTGCAGAGAGAAAAAAGAGCAGTGGGA
ATAGGAGCTTTGTTCCTTGGGTTCTTGGGAGCAGCAGGAAGCACTATGGGCGCAGCGTCAATGACGCTGA
CGGTACAGGCCAGACAATTATTGTCTGGTATAGTGCAGCAGCAGAACAATTTGCTGAGGGCTATTGAGGC
GCAACAGCATCTGTTGCAACTCACAGTCTGGGGCATCAAGCAGCTCCAGGCAAGAATCCTGGCTGTGGAA
AGATACCTAAAGGATCAACAGCTCCTGGGGATTTGGGGTTGCTCTGGAAAACTCATTTGCACCACTGCTG
TGCCTTGGAATGCTAGTTGGAGTAATAAATCTCTGGAACAGATTTGGAATCACACGACCTGGATGGAGTG
GGACAGAGAAATTAACAATTACACAAGCTTAATACACTCCTTAATTGAAGAATCGCAAAACCAGCAAGAA
AAGAATGAACAAGAATTATTGGAATTAGATAAATGGGCAAGTTTGTGGAATTGGTTTAACATAACAAATT
GGCTGTGGTATATAAAATTATTCATAATGATAGTAGGAGGCTTGGTAGGTTTAAGAATAGTTTTTGCTGT
ACTTTCTATAGTGAATAGAGTTAGGCAGGGATATTCACCATTATCGTTTCAGACCCACCTCCCAACCCCG
AGGGGACCCGACAGGCCCGAAGGAATAGAAGAAGAAGGTGGAGAGAGAGACAGAGACAGATCCATTCGAT
TAGTGAACGGATCGGCACTGCGTGCGCCAATTCTGCAGACAAATGGCAGTATTCATCCACAATTTTAAAA
GAAAAGGGGGGATTGGGGGGTACAGTGCAGGGGAAAGAATAGTAGACATAATAGCAACAGACATACAAAC
TAAAGAATTACAAAAACAAATTACAAAAATTCAAAATTTTCGGGTTTATTACAGGGACAGCAGAGATCCA
GTTTGGTTAGTACCGGGCCCGGGTCGACTAGTGATCAGTGTGAGGGAGTGTAAAGCTGGTTTGAGGGCCT
ATTTCCCATGATTCCTTCATATTTGCATATACGATACAAGGCTGTTAGAGAGATAATTAGAATTAATTTG
ACTGTAAACACAAAGATATTAGTACAAAATACGTGACGTAGAAAGTAATAATTTCTTGGGTAGTTTGCAG
TTTTAAAATTATGTTTTAAAATGGACTATCATATGCTTACCGTAACTTGAAAGTATTTCGATTTCTTGGC
TTTATATATCTTGTGGAAAGGACGAAACACCGTCCGCGAGCTAATCACGGCGTTTAAGAGCTATGCTGGA
AACAGCATAGCAAGTTTAAATAAGGCTAGTCCGTTATCAACTTGAAAAAGTGGCACCGAGTCGGTGCTTT
TTTAAACCGCTGTTCCTAGGAATCCCGAGGCCTTCGAGTGGCTCCGGTGCCCGTCAGTGGGCAGAGCGCA
CATCGCCCACAGTCCCCGAGAAGTTGGGGGGAGGGGTCGGCAATTGAACCGGTGCCTAGAGAAGGTGGCG
CGGGGTAAACTGGGAAAGTGATGTCGTGTACTGGCTCCGCCTTTTTCCCGAGGGTGGGGGAGAACCGTAT
ATAAGTGCAGTAGTCGCCGTGAACGTTCTTTTTCGCAACGGGTTTGCCGCCAGAACACAGGTGTCGTGAC
GCGGGACCCGACATTAGCGCTACAGCTTAAGCGGGCCACCATGACCGAGTACAAGCCCACGGTGCGCCTC
GCCACCCGCGACGACGTCCCCAGGGCCGTACGCACCCTCGCCGCCGCGTTCGCCGACTACCCCGCCACGC
GCCACACCGTCGATCCGGACCGCCACATCGAGCGGGTCACCGAGCTGCAAGAACTCTTCCTCACGCGCGT
CGGGCTCGACATCGGCAAGGTGTGGGTCGCGGACGACGGCGCCGCCGTGGCGGTCTGGACCACGCCGGAG
AGCGTCGAAGCGGGGGCGGTGTTCGCCGAGATCGGCCCGCGCATGGCCGAGTTGAGCGGTTCCCGGCTGG
CCGCGCAGCAACAGATGGAAGGCCTCCTGGCGCCGCACCGGCCCAAGGAGCCCGCGTGGTTCCTGGCCAC
CGTCGGAGTCTCGCCCGACCACCAGGGCAAGGGTCTGGGCAGCGCCGTCGTGCTCCCCGGAGTGGAGGCG
GCCGAGCGCGCCGGGGTGCCCGCCTTCCTGGAGACCTCCGCGCCCCGCAACCTCCCCTTCTACGAGCGGC
TCGGCTTCACCGTCACCGCCGACGTCGAGGTGCCCGAAGGACCGCGCACCTGGTGCATGACCCGCAAGCC
CGGTGCCGCTAGCGGCAGCGGCGCCACCAACTTCAGCCTGCTGAAGCAGGCCGGCGACGTGGAGGAGAAC
CCCGGCCCCGGATCCATGAGCGAGCTGATCACCGAGAACATGCACATGAAGCTGTACATGGAGGGCACCG
TGAACAACCACCACTTCAAGTGCACATCCGAGGGCGAAGGCAAGCCCTACGAGGGCACCCAGACCCAGAG
AATCAAGGTGGTCGAGGGCGGCCCTCTCCCCTTCGCCTTCGACATCCTGGCTACCAGCTTCATGTACGGC
AGTCACACCTTCATCAACCACACCCAGGGCATCCCCGACTTCTGGAAGCAGTCCTTCCCTGAGGGCTTCA
CATGGGAGAGAGTCACCACATACGAAGACGGGGGCGTGCTGACCGCTACCCAGGACACCAGCCTCCAGGA
CGGCTGCCTCATCTACAACGTCAAGATCAGAGGGGTGAACTTCCCATCCAACGGCCCTGTGATGCAGAAG
AAAACACTCGGCTGGGAGGCCCACACCGAGATGCTGTACCCCGCTGACGGCGGCCTGGAAGGCAGAACCG
CGCTGGCCCTGAAGCTCGTGGGCGGGGGCCACCTGATCTGCAACTTCAAGACCACATACAGATCCAAGAA
ACCCGCTAAGAACCTCAAGATGCCCGGCGTCTACTATGTGGACTACAGACTGGAAAGAATCAAGGAGGCC
GACAAAGAGACCTACGTCGAGCAGCACGAGGTGGCTGTGGCCAGATACTGCGACCTCCCTAGCAAACTGG
GGCACAAGCTTAATTAATCTAGACCGCGGCGCGCCCGATAATCAACCTCTGGATTACAAAATTTGTGAAA
GATTGACTGGTATTCTTAACTATGTTGCTCCTTTTACGCTATGTGGATACGCTGCTTTAATGCCTTTGTA
TCATGCTATTGCTTCCCGTATGGCTTTCATTTTCTCCTCCTTGTATAAATCCTGGTTGCTGTCTCTTTAT
GAGGAGTTGTGGCCCGTTGTCAGGCAACGTGGCGTGGTGTGCACTGTGTTTGCTGACGCAACCCCCACTG
GTTGGGGCATTGCCACCACCTGTCAGCTCCTTTCCGGGACTTTCGCTTTCCCCCTCCCTATTGCCACGGC
GGAACTCATCGCCGCCTGCCTTGCCCGCTGCTGGACAGGGGCTCGGCTGTTGGGCACTGACAATTCCGTG
GTGTTGTCGGGGAAATCATCGTCCTTTCCTTGGCTGCTCGCCTGTGTTGCCACCTGGATTCTGCGCGGGA
CGTCCTTCTGCTACGTCCCTTCGGCCCTCAATCCAGCGGACCTTCCTTCCCGCGGCCTGCTGCCGGCTCT
GCGGCCTCTTCCGCGTCTTCGCCTTCGCCCTCAGACGAGTCGGATCTCCCTTTGGGCCGCCTCCCCGCAT
CGATACCGTCGACCTCGATCGAGACCTAGAAAAACATGGAGCAATCACAAGTAGCAATACAGCAGCTACC
AATGCTGATTGTGCCTGGCTAGAAGCACAAGAGGAGGAGGAGGTGGGTTTTCCAGTCACACCTCAGGTAC
CTTTAAGACCAATGACTTACAAGGCAGCTGTAGATCTTAGCCACTTTTTAAAAGAAAAGGGGGGACTGGA
AGGGCTAATTCACTCCCAACGAAGACAAGATATCCTTGATCTGTGGATCTACCACACACAAGGCTACTTC
CCTGATTGGCAGAACTACACACCAGGGCCAGGGATCAGATATCCACTGACCTTTGGATGGTGCTACAAGC
TAGTACCAGTTGAGCAAGAGAAGGTAGAAGAAGCCAATGAAGGAGAGAACACCCGCTTGTTACACCCTGT
GAGCCTGCATGGGATGGATGACCCGGAGAGAGAAGTATTAGAGTGGAGGTTTGACAGCCGCCTAGCATTT
CATCACATGGCCCGAGAGCTGCATCCGGACTGTACTGGGTCTCTCTGGTTAGACCAGATCTGAGCCTGGG
AGCTCTCTGGCTAACTAGGGAACCCACTGCTTAAGCCTCAATAAAGCTTGCCTTGAGTGCTTCAAGTAGT
GTGTGCCCGTCTGTTGTGTGACTCTGGTAACTAGAGATCCCTCAGACCCTTTTAGTCAGTGTGGAAAATC
TCTAGCAGCATGTGAGCAAAAGGCCAGCAAAAGGCCAGGAACCGTAAAAAGGCCGCGTTGCTGGCGTTTT
TCCATAGGCTCCGCCCCCCTGACGAGCATCACAAAAATCGACGCTCAAGTCAGAGGTGGCGAAACCCGAC
AGGACTATAAAGATACCAGGCGTTTCCCCCTGGAAGCTCCCTCGTGCGCTCTCCTGTTCCGACCCTGCCG
CTTACCGGATACCTGTCCGCCTTTCTCCCTTCGGGAAGCGTGGCGCTTTCTCATAGCTCACGCTGTAGGT
ATCTCAGTTCGGTGTAGGTCGTTCGCTCCAAGCTGGGCTGTGTGCACGAACCCCCCGTTCAGCCCGACCG
CTGCGCCTTATCCGGTAACTATCGTCTTGAGTCCAACCCGGTAAGACACGACTTATCGCCACTGGCAGCA
GCCACTGGTAACAGGATTAGCAGAGCGAGGTATGTAGGCGGTGCTACAGAGTTCTTGAAGTGGTGGCCTA
ACTACGGCTACACTAGAAGAACAGTATTTGGTATCTGCGCTCTGCTGAAGCCAGTTACCTTCGGAAAAAG
AGTTGGTAGCTCTTGATCCGGCAAACAAACCACCGCTGGTAGCGGTGGTTTTTTTGTTTGCAAGCAGCAG
ATTACGCGCAGAAAAAAAGGATCTCAAGAAGATCCTTTGATCTTTTCTACGGGGTCTGACGCTCAGTGGA
ACGAAAACTCACGTTAAGGGATTTTGGTCATGAGATTATCAAAAAGGATCTTCACCTAGATCCTTTTAAA
TTAAAAATGAAGTTTTAAATCAATCTAAAGTATATATGAGTAAACTTGGTCTGACAGTTACCAATGCTTA
ATCAGTGAGGCACCTATCTCAGCGATCTGTCTATTTCGTTCATCCATAGTTGCCTGACTCCCCGTCGTGT
AGATAACTACGATACGGGAGGGCTTACCATCTGGCCCCAGTGCTGCAATGATACCGCGAGACCCACGCTC
ACCGGCTCCAGATTTATCAGCAATAAACCAGCCAGCCGGAAGGGCCGAGCGCAGAAGTGGTCCTGCAACT
TTATCCGCCTCCATCCAGTCTATTAATTGTTGCCGGGAAGCTAGAGTAAGTAGTTCGCCAGTTAATAGTT
TGCGCAACGTTGTTGCCATTGCTACAGGCATCGTGGTGTCACGCTCGTCGTTTGGTATGGCTTCATTCAG
CTCCGGTTCCCAACGATCAAGGCGAGTTACATGATCCCCCATGTTGTGCAAAAAAGCGGTTAGCTCCTTC
GGTCCTCCGATCGTTGTCAGAAGTAAGTTGGCCGCAGTGTTATCACTCATGGTTATGGCAGCACTGCATA
ATTCTCTTACTGTCATGCCATCCGTAAGATGCTTTTCTGTGACTGGTGAGTACTCAACCAAGTCATTCTG
AGAATAGTGTATGCGGCGACCGAGTTGCTCTTGCCCGGCGTCAATACGGGATAATACCGCGCCACATAGC
AGAACTTTAAAAGTGCTCATCATTGGAAAACGTTCTTCGGGGCGAAAACTCTCAAGGATCTTACCGCTGT
TGAGATCCAGTTCGATGTAACCCACTCGTGCACCCAACTGATCTTCAGCATCTTTTACTTTCACCAGCGT
TTCTGGGTGAGCAAAAACAGGAAGGCAAAATGCCGCAAAAAAGGGAATAAGGGCGACACGGAAATGTTGA
ATACTCATACTCTTCCTTTTTCAATATTATTGAAGCATTTATCAGGGTTATTGTCTCATGAGCGGATACA
TATTTGAATGTATTTAGAAAAATAAACAAATAGGGGTTCCGCGCACATTTCCCCGAAAAGTGCCACCTGA
CG
